>Addgene plasmid #23788 | pDONR223-PRKACG | depositor partial sequence | sequence record 10860 | Author sequence
ATGGGCAACGCCCCCGCCAAGAAGGACACCGAGCAGGAGGAGAGCGTGAACGAGTTCCTAGCCAAAGCCA
GAGGAGATTTCCTCTACAGATGGGGAAACCCCGCTCAAAACACCGCCAGCTCGGATCAGTTCGAACGGCT
CAGGACGCTGGGCATGGGCTCCTTCGGGCGGGTGATGCTGGTGAGGCACCAGGAGACCGGCGGCCACTAC
GCCATGAAGATCCTCAACAAGCAGAAGGTGGTGAAGATGAAGCAGGTCGAGCACATACTGAACGAGAAGC
GCATCCTGCAGGCGATCGACTTTCCGTTCCTCGTCAAGCTCCAGTTCTCCTTTAAGGACAACTCCTACCT
GTACCTGGTGATGGAGTACGTGCCGGGTGGGGAGATGTTCTCCCGCCTACAGCGCGTCGGAAGGTTTAGC
GAGCCCCATGCCTGTTTCTATGCCGCCCAGGTCGTCCTGGCCGTCCAGTACCTACACTCGCTCGACCTCA
TCCACCGCGACCTGAAGCCCGAGAATCTCCTCATCGACCAGCAGGGCTACCTGCAGGTGACGGACTTCGG
TTTCGCCAAGCGCGTGAAGGGCCGCACTTGGACCTTGTGCGGGACCCCAGAGTACCTGGCCCCCGAGATC
ATCCTGAGCAAAGGCTACAACAAGGCCGTGGACTGGTGGGCCCTAGGGGTGCTCATCTATGAGATGGCCG
TGGGCTTCCCACCCTTCTACGCCGACCAGCCCATCCAGATCTACGAGAAGATCGTCTCTGGGAGGGTGCG
GTTTCCCTCCAAACTCAGCTCTGACCTCAAGCATCTGCTGCGGAGCCTGCTGCAGGTGGACCTCACCAAG
CGCTTCGGAAACCTCAGGAACGGGGTTGGCGACATCAAGAACCACAAGTGGTTCGCCACAACCAGCTGGA
TCGCCATCTATGAGAAGAAGGTGGAAGCTCCCTTCATCCCGAAGTACACAGGCCCTGGGGATGCCAGTAA
CTTTGACGACTACGAGGAGGAAGAGCTCCGGATCTCCATCAATGAGAAGTGTCCCAAGGAGTTTTCTGAG
TTTTAG
