>Addgene plasmid #23788 | pDONR223-PRKACG | addgene partial sequence | sequence record 29573 | 23788 with M13pUC-fwd
TCGGGCCCAATAATGATTTTATTTTGACTGATAGTGACCTGTTCGTTGCAACAAATTGATGAGCAATGCT
TTTTTATAATGCCAACTTTGTACAAAAAAGTTGGCATGGGCAACGCTCCCGCCAAGAAGGACACCGAGCA
GGAGGAGAGCGTGAACGAGTTCCTAGCCAAAGCCAGAGGAGATTTCCTCTACAGATGGGGAAACCCCGCT
CAAAACACCGCCAGCTCGGATCAGTTCGAACGGCTCAGGACGCTGGGCATGGGCTCCTTCGGGCGGGTGA
TGCTGGTGAGGCACCAGGAGACCGGCGGCCACTACGCCATGAAGATCCTCAACAAGCAGAAGGTGGTGAA
GATGAAGCAGGTCGAGCACATACTGAACGAGAAGCGCATCCTGCAGGCGATCGACTTTCCGTTCCTCGTC
AAGCTCCAGTTCTCCTTTAAGGACAACTCCTACCTGTACCTGGTGATGGAGTACGTGCCGGGTGGGGAGA
TGTTCTCCCGCCTACAGCGCGTCGGAAGGTTTAGCGAGCCCCATGCCTGTTTCTATGCCGCCCAGGTCGT
CCTGGCCGTCCAGTACCTACACTCGCTCGACCTCATCCACCGCGACCTGAAGCCCGAGAATCTCCTCATC
GACCAGCAGGGCTACCTGCAGGTGACGGACTTCGGTTTCGCCAAGCGCGTGAAGGGCCGCACTTGGACCT
TGTGCGGGACCCCAGAGTACCTGGCCCCCGAGATCATCCTGAGCAAAGGCTACAACAAGGCCGTGGAC
