[The description below was written by a language model from this plasmid's Addgene catalogue record.]
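Description:
pDONR223-PRKACG is a Gateway entry clone built in the Invitrogen pDONR223 donor vector backbone (about 5 kb without insert). It is maintained in E. coli as a high-copy plasmid under spectinomycin selection. The record gives no feature table, so the origin of replication and the exact recombination sites are not listed. As a product of Gateway cloning into a donor vector, the insert would be expected to sit between attL sites that allow LR recombination into destination vectors. M13 forward and reverse primer sites flank the insert for sequence verification.

The insert is the human PRKACG open reading frame of roughly 1.06 kb, which encodes the gamma catalytic subunit of cAMP-dependent protein kinase (protein kinase A). The mutation field reads "1MM", which presumably indicates a single mismatch relative to the reference sequence, though the record does not say where it lies or what its effect is. The ORF was deliberately cloned without a stop codon, so that transfer into a destination vector can fuse it in frame to a C-terminal epitope tag and a stop codon supplied by that vector.

The plasmid carries no promoter for expressing the ORF in mammalian cells, and the depositors state that it should not be transfected directly. It serves instead as a shuttle for moving the kinase ORF into expression vectors. The depositors point to a set of companion lentiviral destination vectors (pLX301 to pLX304) for mammalian expression. The clone belongs to a kit of kinase ORFs, and the associated publication concerns resistance to RAF inhibition through reactivation of the MAP kinase pathway.
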