Addgene plasmid #23788: pDONR223-PRKACG
Depositing lab: William Hahn & David Root. Depositing organization: Dana-Farber Cancer Institute. Publication: COT drives resistance to RAF inhibition through MAP kinase pathway reactivation. Johannessen CM, Boehm JS, Kim SY, Thomas SR, Wardwell L, Johnson LA, Emery CM, Stransky N, Cogdill AP, Barretina J, Caponigro G, Hieronymus H, Murray RR, Salehi-Ashtiani K, Hill DE, Vidal M, Zhao JJ, Yang X, Alkan O, Kim S, Harris JL, Wilson CJ, Myer VE, Finan PM, Root DE, Roberts TM, Golub T, Flaherty KT, Dummer R, Weber BL, Sellers WR, Schlegel R, Wargo JA, Hahn WC, Garraway LA. Nature. 2010 Dec 16;468(7326):968-72. doi: 10.1038/nature09627 PubMed 21107320.
Backbone
  Vector backbone: pDONR223
  Backbone manufacturer: Invitrogen
  Backbone size w/o insert (bp): 5005
  Vector type: Gateway Donor vector
Growth in bacteria
  Bacterial resistance: Spectinomycin, 50 μg/mL
  Growth temperature: 37°C
  Growth strain: DH5alpha
  Copy number: High Copy
Gene/Insert
  Gene/Insert name: PRKACG (alt name: protein kinase, cAMP-dependent, catalytic, gamma)
  Species: H. sapiens (human)
  Insert size (bp): 1056
  Mutation: 1MM
  Entrez Gene: PRKACG (a.k.a. BDPLT19, KAPG, PKACg)
  Cloning method: Gateway Cloning
  Sequencing primers: 5′ M13pUC-fwd; 3′ M13rev
Terms and licenses: Academic/Nonprofit Terms; Industry Terms: Not Available to Industry
Depositor comments: The ORF has no Stop codon. This design enables easy recombination into a destination vector to add an epitope tag of choice and Stop codon to the ORF. Do NOT use this plasmid directly for transfections. A set of 4 custom lentiviral vectors is available ( pLX301 (http://www.addgene.org/25895/) , pLX302 (http://www.addgene.org/25896/) , pLX303 (http://www.addgene.org/25897/) , pLX304 (http://www.addgene.org/25890/) ) to be used to express these ORFs in mammalian cells. These plasmids are not included in the kit and must be ordered separately.
How to cite: pDONR223-PRKACG was a gift from William Hahn & David Root (Addgene plasmid # 23788 ; http://n2t.net/addgene:23788 ; RRID:Addgene_23788)
